>Addgene plasmid #229234 | pEP17 | addgene full sequence | sequence record 461676 | Addgene NGS Result
TGGTGCAAAACCTTTGCGGTATGGCATGATAGCGCCTACTAGAGAAAGAGGAGAAATACTAGATGTCCAG
ATTAGATAAAAGTAAAGTGATTAACAGCGCATTAGAGCTGCTTAATGAGGTCGGAATCGAAGGTTTAACA
ACCCGTAAACTCGCCCAGAAGCTAGGTGTAGAGCAGCCTACATTGTATTGGCATGTAAAAAATAAGCGGG
CTTTGCTCGACGCCTTAGCCATTGAGATGTTAGATAGGCACCATACTCACTTTTGCCCTTTAGAAGGGGA
AAGCTGGCAAGATTTTTTACGTAATAACGCTAAAAGTTTTAGATGTGCTTTACTAAGTCATCGCGATGGA
GCAAAAGTACATTTAGGTACACGGCCTACAGAAAAACAGTATGAAACTCTCGAAAATCAATTAGCCTTTT
TATGCCAACAAGGTTTTTCACTAGAGAATGCATTATATGCACTCAGCGCTGTGGGGCATTTTACTTTAGG
TTGCGTATTGGAAGATCAAGAGCATCAAGTCGCTAAAGAAGAAAGGGAAACACCTACTACTGATAGTATG
CCGCCATTATTACGACAAGCTATCGAATTATTTGATCACCAAGGTGCAGAGCCAGCCTTCTTATTCGGCC
TTGAATTGATCATATGCGGATTAGAAAAACAACTTAAATGTGAAAGTGGGTCCTAATAATACTAGAGCCA
GGCATCAAATAAAACGAAAGGCTCAGTCGAAAGACTGGGCCTTTCGTTTTATCTGTTGTTTGTCGGTGAA
CGCTCTCTACTAGAGTCACACTGGCTCACCTTCGGGTGGGCCTTTCTGCGTTTATATACTAGAGTCCCTA
TCAGTGATAGAGATTGACATCCCTATCAGTGATAGAGATACTGAGCACTACTAGAGAAAGAGGAGAAATA
CTAGATGGCTATTAGCACACCGATGTTGGTGACATTTTGTGTCTATATCTTTGGCATGATATTGATTGGG
TTTATCGCCTGGCGATCAACGAAAAACTTTGACGACTATATTCTGGGCGGTCGTAGTCTTGGGCCATTCG
TGACGGCATTATCGGCGGGTGCGTCGGATATGAGCGGCTGGCTGTTAATGGGGTTGCCGGGCGCTGTTTT
TCTTTCCGGGATTTCCGAAAGCTGGATCGCCATTGGCCTGACATTAGGCGCGTGGATTAACTGGAAGCTG
GTGGCCGGGCGGTTGCGTGTGCATACCGAATACAACAATAACGCCTTAACACTGCCGGATTATTTCACCG
GGCGCTTTGAAGATAAAAGCCGCATTTTGCGCATTATCTCTGCGCTGGTTATTTTGCTGTTCTTCACCAT
TTATTGCGCTTCGGGCATTGTGGCAGGCGCGCGTCTGTTTGAAAGTACCTTTGGCATGAGCTACGAAACG
GCTCTGTGGGCGGGCGCTGCGGCGACGATCCTTTACACCTTTATTGGCGGTTTCCTCGCGGTGAGCTGGA
CTGACACTGTACAGGCCAGCCTGATGATTTTTGCCCTGATCCTGACGCCGGTTATCGTCATTATCAGTGT
CGGTGGCTTTGGTGACTCGCTGGAAGTGATCAAACAAAAGAGCATCGAAAACGTTGATATGCTCAAAGGT
CTGAACTTTGTTGCCATTATCTCACTGATGGGTTGGGGGCTGGGTTACTTCGGGCAGCCGCACATTCTGG
CGCGTTTTATGGCGGCGGATTCTCACCACAGCATTGTCCATGCGCGTCGTATTAGTATGACCTGGATGAT
CCTCTGCCTGGCAGGGGCGGTGGCTGTCGGCTTCTTTGGGATTGCTTACTTTAACGATCATCCGGCGTTG
GCTGGTGCGGTAAATCAGAACGCCGAGCGTGTGTTTATCGAACTGGCGCAAATTCTGTTTAACCCGTGGA
TTGCCGGGATTCTGCTGTCGGCAATTCTGGCGGCGGTAATGTCAACCTTAAGTTGCCAGCTGCTGGTGTG
CTCCAGTGCGATTACCGAAGATTTGTACAAAGCGTTTCTGCGTAAACATGCCAGCCAGAAAGAGCTGGTG
TGGGTAGGGCGTGTGATGGTGCTGGTGGTGGCGCTGGTGGCGATTGCGCTGGCGGCAAACCCGGAAAACC
GCGTGCTGGGCTTAGTGAGCTACGCGTGGGCAGGCTTTGGCGCGGCGTTTGGTCCAGTGGTGCTGTTCTC
GGTGATGTGGTCACGCATGACGCGTAACGGTGCGCTGGCGGGGATGATCATCGGTGCGCTGACGGTTATC
GTCTGGAAACAGTTCGGCTGGCTGGGACTGTACGAAATTATTCCGGGCTTTATCTTCGGCAGTATTGGGA
TTGTAGTGTTTAGTTTGCTGGGTAAAGCGCCGTCAGCGGCGATGCAAAAACGCTTTGCCGAGGCCGATGC
GCACTATCATTCGGCTCCGCCGTCACGGTTGCAGGAAAGCTAAGGGACTTAACTAGTAGCGGCCGCTGCA
GTCCGGCAAAAAAGGGCAAGGTGTCACCACCCTGCCATTTTTCTTTAAAACCGAAAAGATTACTTCGCGT
TATGCAGGCTTCCTCGCTCACTGACTCGCTGCGCTCGGTCGTTCGGCTGCGGCGAGCGGTATCAGCTCAC
TCAAAGGCGGTAATCTCGAGTCCCGTCAAGTCAGCGTAATGCTCTGCCAGTGTTACAACCAATTAACCAA
TTCTGATTACGCCCCGCCCTGCCACTCATCGCAGTACTGTTGTAATTCATTAAGCATTCTGCCGACATGG
AAGCCATCACAAACGGCATGATGAACCTGAATCGCCAGCGGCATCAGCACCTTGTCGCCTTGCGTATAAT
ATTTGCCCATGGTGAAAACGGGGGCGAAGAAGTTGTCCATATTGGCCACGTTTAAATCAAAACTGGTGAA
ACTCACCCAGGGATTGGCTGAGACGAAAAACATATTCTCAATAAACCCTTTAGGGAAATAGGCCAGGTTT
TCACCGTAACACGCCACATCTTGCGAATATATGTGTAGAAACTGCCGGAAATCGTCGTGGTATTCACTCC
AGAGCGATGAAAACGTTTCAGTTTGCTCATGGAAAACGGTGTAACAAGGGTGAACACTATCCCATATCAC
CAGCTCACCGTCTTTCATTGCCATACGGAATTCCGGATGAGCATTCATCAGGCGGGCAAGAATGTGAATA
AAGGCCGGATAAAACTTGTGCTTATTTTTCTTTACGGTCTTTAAAAAGGCCGTAATATCCAGCTGAACGG
TCTGGTTATAGGTACATTGAGCAACTGACTGAAATGCCTCAAAATGTTCTTTACGATGCCATTGGGATAT
ATCAACGGTGGTATATCCAGTGATTTTTTTCTCCATTTTAGCTTCCTTAGCTCCTGAAAATCTCGATAAC
TCAAAAAATACGCCCGGTAGTGATCTTATTTCATTATGGTGAAAGTTGGAACCTCTTACGTGCCGATCAA
ACACCCCTTGTATTACTGTTTATGTAAGCAGACAGTTTTATTGTTCATGATGATATATTTTTATCTTGTG
CAATGTAACATCAGAGATTTTGAGACACAACGTGGCTTTGTTGAATAAATCGAACTTTTGCTGAGTTGAA
GGATCAGATCACGCATCTTCCCGACAACGCAGACCGTTCCGTGGCAAAGCAAAAGTTCAAAATCACCAAC
TGGTCCACCTACAACAAAGCTCTCATCAACCGTGGCTCCCTCACTTTCTGGCTGGATGATGGGGCGATTC
AGGCCTGGTATGAGTCAGCAACACCTTCTTCACGAGGCAGACCTCAGCGCTAGCGGAGTGTATACTGGCT
TACTATGTTGGCACTGATGAGGGTGTCAGTGAAGTGCTTCATGTGGCAGGAGAAAAAAGGCTGCACCGGT
GCGTCAGCAGAATATGTGATACAGGATATATTCCGCTTCCTCGCTCACTGACTCGCTACGCTCGGTCGTT
CGACTGCGGCGAGCGGAAATGGCTTACGAACGGGGCGGAGATTTCCTGGAAGATGCCAGGAAGATACTTA
ACAGGGAAGTGAGAGGGCCGCGGCAAAGCCGTTTTTCCATAGGCTCCGCCCCCCTGACAAGCATCACGAA
ATCTGACGCTCAAATCAGTGGTGGCGAAACCCGACAGGACTATAAAGATACCAGGCGTTTCCCCCTGGCG
GCTCCCTCGTGCGCTCTCCTGTTCCTGCCTTTCGGTTTACCGGTGTCATTCCGCTGTTATGGCCGCGTTT
GTCTCATTCCACGCCTGACACTCAGTTCCGGGTAGGCAGTTCGCTCCAAGCTGGACTGTATGCACGAACC
CCCCGTTCAGTCCGACCGCTGCGCCTTATCCGGTAACTATCGTCTTGAGTCCAACCCGGAAAGACATGCA
AAAGCACCACTGGCAGCAGCCACTGGTAATTGATTTAGAGGAGTTAGTCTTGAAGTCATGCGCCGGTTAA
GGCTAAACTGAAAGGACAAGTTTTGGTGACTGCGCTCCTCCAAGCCAGTTACCTCGGTTCAAAGAGTTGG
TAGCTCAGAGAACCTTCGAAAAACCGCCCTGCAAGGCGGTTTTTTCGTTTTCAGAGCAAGAGATTACGCG
CAGACCAAAACGATCTCAAGAAGATCATCTTATTAAGGGGTCTGACGCTCAGTGGAACGAAAACTCACGT
TAAGGGATTTTGGTCATGAGATTATCAAAAAGGATCTTCACCTAGATCCTTTTAAATTAAAAATGAAGTT
TTAAATCAATCTAAAGTATATATGAGTAAACTTGGTCTGACAGTTACCAATGCTTAATCAGTGAGGCACC
TATCTCAGCGATCTGTCTATTTCGTTCATCCATAGTTGCCTGACTCCCCGTCGTGTAGATAACTACGATA
CGGGAGGGCTTACCATCTGGCCCCAGTGCTGCAATGATACCGCGAGACCCACGCTCACCGGCTCCAGATT
TATCAGCAATAAACCAGCCAGCCGGAAGGGCCGAGCGCAGAAGTGGTCCTGCAACTTTATCCGCCTCCAT
CCAGTCTATTCCATGGTGCCACCTGACGTCTAAGAAACCATTATTATCATGACATTAACCTATAAAAATA
GGCGTATCACGAGGCAGAATTTCAGATAAAAAAAATCCTTAGCTTTCGCTAAGGATGATTTCTGGAATTC
GCGGCCGCTTCTAGAG
Features (pLannotate 1.2.2; 17 found; start..end, strand, type, name):
      1..36      +  promoter       lacIq promoter (fragment): lacI (mutant); In the lacIq allele, a single base change in the promoter boosts expression of the lacI gene about 10-fold.
     63..683     +  CDS            tetR: TETR2_ECOLX - Experimental evidence at protein level: Swiss-Prot protein existence level 1. TetR is the repressor of the tetracycline resistance element; its N-terminal region forms a helix-turn-helix structure and binds DNA. Binding of tetracycline to TetR reduces the repressor affinity for the tetracycline resistance gene (tetA) promoter operator sites. From Escherichia coli.
    706..777     +  terminator     rrnB T1 terminator: transcription terminator T1 from the E. coli rrnB gene
    793..820     +  terminator     T7Te terminator: phage T7 early transcription terminator
    835..853     +  protein_bind   tet operator: tetO; bacterial operator O2 for the tetR and tetA genes tetracycline repressor TetR
    859..878     +  promoter       H1-2O2 promoter (fragment): doxycycline-inducible variant of the human H1 RNA promoter (Henriksen et al., 2007)
    915..2420    +  CDS            putP: PUTP_ECOLI - Experimental evidence at protein level: Swiss-Prot protein existence level 1. Catalyzes the sodium-dependent uptake of extracellular L- proline. This protein is also capable of using lithium as the transport cation. Also catalyzes the uptake of propionate. From Escherichia coli (strain K12).
   2432..2451    +  misc_feature   BioBrick suffix: universal suffix for all parts
   2452..2509    +  terminator     his operon terminator: This putative transcriptin terminator from the E. coli his operon has a 2-bp deletion introduced during synthesis. Its efficiency has not been determined.
   2667..3326    -  CDS            CmR: chloramphenicol acetyltransferase; cat; confers resistance to chloramphenicol
   3327..3429    -  promoter       cat promoter: promoter of the E. coli cat gene encoding chloramphenicol acetyltransferase
   3756..3782    +  misc_feature   bom (fragment): basis of mobility region from pBR322
   3881..3936    -  rep_origin     RSF ori (fragment): Plasmids containing the RSF 1030 origin of replication can be propagated in E. coli cells that contain additional plasmids with compatible origins.
   4024..4569    -  rep_origin     p15A ori: Plasmids containing the medium-copy-number p15A origin of replication can be propagated in E. coli cells that contain a second plasmid with the ColE1 origin.
   4735..4980    -  CDS            bla(M) (fragment): β-lactamase lacking the signal sequence; bla(M); allows cytosolic expression of β-lactamase
   5059..5102    -  terminator     bacterial terminator: putative bacterial transcription terminator
   5105..5126    +  misc_feature   BioBrick prefix: BioBrick prefix for parts that do not start with "ATG"
