[The description below was written by a language model from this plasmid's Addgene catalogue record and pLannotate feature annotations shown in this document.]
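Description:
pEP17 is a 5,126 bp bacterial expression plasmid built on the pDSG360 backbone for regulated expression of the E. coli sodium/proline symporter PutP. It replicates from a p15A origin, a medium-copy replicon compatible with ColE1-type plasmids, although the catalogue lists copy number as unknown. Selection is by chloramphenicol, through a cat gene with its own promoter. The depositor notes that the original kanamycin cassette of pDSG360 was swapped for this chloramphenicol marker. Short annotated fragments of an RSF origin, a bom site and a truncated β-lactamase appear to be partial matches or backbone remnants rather than functional elements.

The payload consists of two units arranged in the same orientation. The first is a tetR coding sequence preceded by a fragment annotated as the lacIq promoter, followed by the rrnB T1 and T7Te terminators, which insulate it from the downstream cassette. The second is the roughly 1.5 kb putP open reading frame, inserted by Gibson assembly downstream of a promoter region containing a tet operator. A second short hit annotated as a tetO-bearing H1 promoter fragment probably just reflects another operator-like sequence. The putP gene is followed by a BioBrick suffix and a his operon terminator. TetR produced from the plasmid binds the operator and represses putP transcription, and tetracycline-class inducers release the repressor, allowing proline transporter levels to be tuned.

The associated publication concerns how uptake and leakage rates shape the arrangement and composition of microbial consortia. This is consistent with using the plasmid to adjust proline uptake capacity in E. coli strains, though the record itself does not describe specific experiments.
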