Addgene plasmid #229234: pEP17
Purpose: PutP (Sodium/proline symporter) under tet operator, TetR
Depositing lab: Yolanda Schaerli. Depositing organization: Universite de Lausanne (UNIL). Publication: Uptake and leakage rates differentially shape community arrangement and composition of microbial consortia. Pignon E, Hollo G, Steiner T, van Vliet S, Schaerli Y. ISME J. 2025 Jun 13:wraf122. doi: 10.1093/ismejo/wraf122. PubMed 40509754.
Backbone
  Vector backbone: pDSG360
  Backbone size w/o insert (bp): 3617
  Total vector size (bp): 5126
  Vector type: Bacterial Expression
Growth in bacteria
  Bacterial resistance: Chloramphenicol, 25 μg/mL
  Growth temperature: 37°C
  Growth strain: DH5alpha
  Copy number: Unknown
Gene/Insert
  Gene/Insert name: putP (Sodium/proline symporter)
  Species: E. coli
  Insert size (bp): 1509
  Entrez Gene: putP (a.k.a. b1015, ECK1006, putC)
  Promoter: tet operator
  Cloning method: Gibson Cloning
  Sequencing primers: 5′ agatactgagcactactagagaaagaggagaaatactagatggctattagcacacc; 3′ gactgcagcggccgctactagttaagtcccttagctttcctg
Terms and licenses: Academic/Nonprofit Terms; Industry Terms: Not Available to Industry
Depositor comments: The original Km cassette from pDSG360 was changed to Cm
How to cite: pEP17 was a gift from Yolanda Schaerli (Addgene plasmid # 229234 ; http://n2t.net/addgene:229234 ; RRID:Addgene_229234)
